Addgene plasmid #35023: pUAST_mLExA-VP16-NFATc1 (C-del)
Depositing lab: Jing-W Wang. Depositing organization: University of California, San Diego (UCSD).
Backbone
  Vector backbone: pUAST
  Backbone size w/o insert (bp): 8900
  Vector type: Insect Expression
Growth in bacteria
  Bacterial resistance: Ampicillin, 100 μg/mL
  Growth temperature: 37°C
  Growth strain: DH5alpha
  Copy number: Unknown
Gene/Insert
  Gene/Insert name: NFATc1
  Species: H. sapiens (human)
  Insert size (bp): 2669
  Mutation: deletion of amino acids 590-716
  Entrez Gene: NFATC1 (a.k.a. NF-ATC, NF-ATc1.2, NFAT2, NFATc)
  Promoter: UAS
  Tag / fusion protein: mLexA (N terminal on insert); VP16 (N terminal on insert)
  Cloning method: Restriction Enzyme; 5′ cloning site NotI (not destroyed); 3′ cloning site SpeI (not destroyed)
  Sequencing primers: 5′ LexA; 3′ hNFATc1_F
Terms and licenses: Academic/Nonprofit Terms; Industry Terms: Not Available to Industry
How to cite: pUAST_mLExA-VP16-NFATc1 (C-del) was a gift from Jing-W Wang (Addgene plasmid # 35023 ; http://n2t.net/addgene:35023 ; RRID:Addgene_35023)
