[The description below was written by a language model from this plasmid's Addgene catalogue record and pLannotate feature annotations shown in this document.]
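Description:
pUAST_mLExA-VP16-NFATc1 (C-del) is a Drosophila (insect) expression and germline transformation plasmid built on the pUAST backbone. It is propagated in E. coli through a high-copy ColE1/pUC-type origin and selected with ampicillin via the β-lactamase gene. The fly-specific part of the vector is flanked by P element 5′ and 3′ ends, which allow transposase-mediated integration into the Drosophila genome. A mini-white gene within that region serves as the eye-colour marker for identifying transformants.

The expression cassette uses five tandem Gal4-binding UAS sites upstream of the Drosophila hsp70 minimal promoter, so transcription depends on Gal4 supplied by a driver line. This drives a single chimeric open reading frame consisting of a LexA DNA-binding protein (listed as "mLexA", presumably a modified form, though the record does not specify the change), the herpes simplex VP16 transcriptional activation domain, and NFATc1. The NFATc1 portion is catalogued as human and carries a deletion of amino acids 590–716; the automated annotation matched this segment to the mouse orthologue, which most likely reflects sequence homology. The cassette ends with the SV40 small t intron and SV40 polyadenylation signal typical of pUAST; the short T-antigen and NLS hits in that region belong to this SV40 3′ segment and are not additional coding elements.

The record does not state a purpose. However, NFAT proteins generally move to the nucleus upon calcium/calcineurin signalling. The design is therefore consistent with an activity-dependent LexA-based transcription factor that would switch on LexAop-controlled reporters in Gal4-defined cells.
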