Features (pLannotate 1.2.2; 22 found; start..end, strand, type, name):
      1..95      +  protein_bind   5X UAS: five tandem copies of the "ScaI site" 17-mer CGGAGTACTGTCCTCCG, an upstream activating sequence (UAS) that efficiently binds yeast Gal4 (Webster et al., 1988; Pfeiffer et al., 2010) GAL4
    114..352     +  promoter       hsp70 promoter: Drosophila melanogaster hsp70Bb promoter
    395..1000    +  CDS            LexA: E. coli DNA-binding protein that represses genes involved in the SOS response to DNA damage; lexA; The N-terminal DNA-binding domain recognizes the 16-bp palindromic sequence 5'-CTGTATATATATACAG-3'.
   1046..1279    +  CDS            VP16 AD: transcriptional activation domain of herpes simplex virus protein VP16 (Triezenberg et al., 1988; Cousens et al., 1989); UL48
   1286..3049    +  CDS            Nfatc1 (fragment): NFAC1_MOUSE - Also known as Nfat2, Nfatc. Experimental evidence at protein level: Swiss-Prot protein existence level 1. Plays a role in the inducible expression of cytokine genes in T-cells, especially in the induction of the IL-2 or IL-4 gene transcription (PubMed:9388475). Also controls gene expression in embryonic cardiac cells. Could regulate not only the activation and proliferation but also the differentiation and programmed death of T- lymphocytes as well as lymphoid and non-lymphoid cells (By similarity). Required for osteoclastogenesis and regulates many genes important for osteoclast
   3060..3134    +  CDS            small t antigen (fragment): SV40 (simian virus 40) small t antigen
   3136..3201    +  intron         small t intron: SV40 (simian virus 40) small t antigen intron
   3331..3351    +  CDS            SV40 NLS: nuclear localization signal of SV40 (simian virus 40) large T antigen
   3358..3492    +  CDS            LT_POVHA (fragment): Protein inferred from homology: Swiss-Prot protein existence level 3. Isoform large T antigen is a key early protein essential for both driving viral replication and inducing cellular transformation. Plays a role in viral genome replication by driving entry of quiescent cells into the cell cycle and by autoregulating the synthesis of viral early mRNA. Displays highly oncogenic activities by corrupting the host cellular checkpoint mechanisms that guard cell division and the transcription, replication, and repair of DNA. Participates in the modulation of cellular gene expression preceeding viral
   3517..3600    +  CDS            large T antigen (fragment): large T antigen from SV40 (simian virus 40)
   3623..3757    +  polyA_signal   SV40 poly(A) signal: SV40 polyadenylation signal
   3775..7894    +  gene           mini-white: white; This modified version of the white gene lacks part of the first intron.
   7905..8490    -  misc_feature   P element 5' end: No description available
   8491..8719    -  CDS            mini-white (fragment): Drosophila white gene eye color pigment; white; This is a modified version of the white gene lacking part of the first intron.
   8725..9313    -  rep_origin     ori: high-copy-number ColE1/pMB1/pBR322/pUC origin of replication
   9484..10344   -  CDS            AmpR: β-lactamase; bla; confers resistance to ampicillin, carbenicillin, and related antibiotics
  10345..10449   -  promoter       AmpR promoter: bla
  10544..10579   +  CDS            rop (fragment): Rop protein, which maintains plasmids at low copy number; rop
  10681..10750   +  misc_feature   bom (fragment): basis of mobility region from pBR322
  10749..11252   -  gene           mini-white (fragment): white; This modified version of the white gene lacks part of the first intron.
  11252..11484   -  misc_feature   P element 3' end: P element 3' end
  11526..2       -  misc_feature   MCS (fragment) (across the origin): pUC18/19 multiple cloning site
>Addgene plasmid #35023 | pUAST_mLExA-VP16-NFATc1 (C-del) | addgene full sequence | sequence record 183825 | Addgene NGS Result
CGGAGTACTGTCCTCCGAGCGGAGTACTGTCCTCCGAGCGGAGTACTGTCCTCCGAGCGGAGTACTGTCC
TCCGAGCGGAGTACTGTCCTCCGAGCGGAGACTCTAGCGAGCGCCGGAGTATAAATAGAGGCGCTTCGTC
TACGGAGCGACAATTCAATTCAAACAAGCAAAGTGAACACGTCGCTAAGCGAAAGCTAAGCAAATAAACA
AGCGCAGCTGAACAAGCTAAACAATCTGCAGTAAAGTGCAAGTTAAAGTGAATCAATTAAAAGTAACCAG
CAACCAAGTAAATCAACTGCAACTACTGAAATCTGCCAAGAAGTAATTATTGAATACAAGAAGAGAACTC
TGAATAGGGAATTGGGAATTCGTTAACAGATCTGCGGCCGCGGAATGAAAGCGTTAACGGCCAGGCAACA
AGAGGTGTTTGATCTCATCCGTGATCACATCAGCCAGACAGGTATGCCGCCGACGCGTGCGGAAATCGCG
CAGCGTTTGGGGTTCCGTTCCCCAAACGCGGCTGAAGAACATCTGAAGGCGCTGGCACGCAAAGGCGTTA
TTGAAATTGTTTCCGGCGCATCACGCGGGATTCGTCTGTTGCAGGAAGAGGAAGAAGGGTTGCCGCTGGT
AGGTCGTGTGGCTGCCGGTGAACCACTTCTGGCGCAACAGCATATTGAAGGTCATTATCAGGTCGATCCT
TCCTTATTCAAGCCGAATGCTGATTTCCTGCTGCGCGTCAGCGGGATGTCGATGAAAGATATCGGCATTA
TGGATGGTGACTTGCTGGCAGTGCATAAAACTCAGGATGTACGTAACGGTCAGGTCGTTGTCGCACGTAT
TGATGACGAGGTTACCGTTAAGGGCCTGGAAAAACAGGGCAATAAAGTCGAACTGTTGCCAGAAAATAGC
GAGTTTAAACCAATTGTCGTAGATCTTCGTCAGCAGAGCTTCACCATTGAAGGGCTGGCGGTTGGGGTTA
TTCGCAACGGCGACTGGCTGGAATTCCCGGGGATCCGTCGACCTGCAGGAATTCCCGGGGATCTGGCCCC
CCCGACCGATGTCAGCCTGGGGGACGAGCTCCACTTAGACGGCGAGGACGTGGCGATGGCGCATGCCGAC
GCGCTAGACGATTTCGATCTGGACATGTTGGGGGACGGGGATTCCCCGGGTCCGGGATTTACCCCCCACG
ACTCCGCCCCCTACGGCGCTCTGGATATGGCCGACTTCGAGTTTGAGCAGATGTTTACCGATGCCCTTGG
AATTGACGAGTACGGTGGGTCTAGAATGCCAAGCACCAGCTTTCCAGTCCCTTCCAAGTTTCCACTTGGC
CCTGCGGCTGCGGTCTTCGGGAGAGGAGAAACTTTGGGGCCCGCGCCGCGCGCCGGCGGCACCATGAAGT
CAGCGGAGGAAGAACACTATGGCTATGCATCCTCCAACGTCAGCCCCGCCCTGCCGCTCCCCACGGCGCA
CTCCACCCTGCCGGCCCCGTGCCACAACCTTCAGACCTCCACACCGGGCATCATCCCGCCGGCGGATCGC
CCCTCGGGGTGCGGAACAGCTTTGGACGGTGGGCCCGCGGGCTACTTCCTCTCCTCCGGCCACACCAGGC
CTGATGGGGCCCCTGCCCTGGAGAGTCCTCGCATCGAGATAACCTCGTGCTTGGGCCTGTACCACAACAA
TAACCAGTTTTTCCACGATGTGGAGGTGGAAGACGTCCTCCCTAGCTCCAAACGGTCCCCCTCCACGGCC
ACGCTGAGTCTGCCCAGCCTGGAGGCCTACAGAGACCCCTCGTGCCTGAGCCCGGCCAGCAGCCTGTCCT
CCCGGAGCTGCAACTCAGAGGCCTCCTCCTACGAGTCCAACTACTCGTACCCGTACGCGTCCCCCCAGAC
GTCGCCATGGCAGTCTCCCTGCGTGTCTCCCAAGACCACGGACCCCGAGGAGGGCTTTCCCCGCGGGCTG
GGGGCCTGCACACTGCTGGGTTCCCCGCAGCACTCCCCCTCCACCTCGCCCCGCGCCAGCGTCACTGAGG
AGAGCTGGCTGGGTGCCCGCTCCTCCAGACCCGCGTCCCCTTGCAACAAGAGGAAGTACAGCCTCAACGG
CCGGCAGCCGCCCTACTCACCCCACCACTCGCCCACGCCGTCCCCGCACGGCTCCCCGCGGGTCAGCGTG
ACCGACGACTCGTGGTTGGGCAACACCACCCAGTACACCAGCTCGGCCATCGTGGCCGCCATCAACGCGC
TGACCACCGACAGCAGCCTGGACCTGGGAGATGGCGTCCCTGTCAAGTCCCGCAAGACCACCCTGGAGCA
GCCGCCCTCAGTGGCGCTCAAGGTGGAGCCCGTCGGGGAGGACCTGGGCAGCCCCCCGCCCCCGGCCGAC
TTCGCGCCCGAAGACTACTCCTCTTTCCAGCACATCAGGAAGGGCGGCTTCTGCGACCAGTACCTGGCGG
TGCCGCAGCACCCCTACCAGTGGGCGAAGCCCAAGCCCCTGTCCCCTACGTCCTACATGAGCCCGACCCT
GCCCGCCCTGGACTGGCAGCTGCCGTCCCACTCAGGCCCGTATGAGCTTCGGATTGAGGTGCAGCCCAAG
TCCCACCACCGAGCCCACTACGAGACGGAGGGCAGCCGGGGGGCCGTGAAGGCGTCGGCCGGAGGACACC
CCATCGTGCAGCTGCATGGCTACTTGGAGAATGAGCCGCTGATGCTGCAGCTTTTCATTGGGACGGCGGA
CGACCGCCTGCTGCGCCCGCACGCCTTCTACCAGGTGCACCGCATCACAGGGAAGACCGTGTCCACCACC
AGCCACGAGGCTATCCTCTCCAACACCAAAGTCCTGGAGATCCCACTCCTGCCGGAGAACAGCATGCGAG
CCGTCATTGACTGTGCCGGAATCCTGAAACTCAGAAACTCCGACATTGAACTTCGGAAAGGAGAGACGGA
CATCGGGAGGAAGAACACACGGGTACGGCTGGTGTTCCGCGTTCACGTCCCGCAACCCAGCGGACGCACG
CTGTCCCTGCAGGTGGCCTCCAACCCCATCGAATGCTCCTGAACTAGAGGATCTTTGTGAAGGAACCTTA
CTTCTGTGGTGTGACATAATTGGACAAACTACCTACAGAGATTTAAAGCTCTAAGGTAAATATAAAATTT
TTAAGTGTATAATGTGTTAAACTACTGATTCTAATTGTTTGTGTATTTTAGATTCCAACCTATGGAACTG
ATGAATGGGAGCAGTGGTGGAATGCCTTTAATGAGGAAAACCTGTTTTGCTCAGAAGAAATGCCATCTAG
TGATGATGAGGCTACTGCTGACTCTCAACATTCTACTCCTCCAAAAAAGAAGAGAAAGGTAGAAGACCCC
AAGGACTTTCCTTCAGAATTGCTAAGTTTTTTGAGTCATGCTGTGTTTAGTAATAGAACTCTTGCTTGCT
TTGCTATTTACACCACAAAGGAAAAAGCTGCACTGCTATACAAGAAAATTATGGAAAAATATTTGATGTA
TAGTGCCTTGACTAGAGATCATAATCAGCCATACCACATTTGTAGAGGTTTTACTTGCTTTAAAAAACCT
CCCACACCTCCCCCTGAACCTGAAACATAAAATGAATGCAATTGTTGTTGTTAACTTGTTTATTGCAGCT
TATAATGGTTACAAATAAAGCAATAGCATCACAAATTTCACAAATAAAGCATTTTTTTCACTGCATTCTA
GTTGTGGTTTGTCCAAACTCATCAATGTATCTTATCATGTCTGGATCCACTAGAAGGCCTAATTCTAGTA
TGTATGTAAGTTAATAAAACCCATTTTTGCGGAAAGTAGATAAAAAAAACATTTTTTTTTTTTACTGCAC
TGGATATCATTGAACTTATCTGATCAGTTTTAAATTTACTTCGATCCAAGGGTATTTGATGTACCAGGTT
CTTTCGATTACCTCTCACTCAAAATGACATTCCACTCAAAGTCAGCGCTGTTTGCCTCCTTCTCTGTCCA
CAGAAATATCGCCGTCTCTTTCGCCGCTGCGTCCGCTATCTCTTTCGCCACCGTTTGTAGCGTTACGTAG
CGTCAATGTCCGCCTTCAGTTGCATTTTGTCAGCGGTTTCGTGACGAAGCTCCAAGCGGTTTACGCCATC
AATTAAACACAAAGTGCTGTGCCAAAACTCCTCTCGCTTCTTATTTTTGTTTGTTTTTTGAGTGATTGGG
GTGGTGATTGGTTTTGGGTGGGTAAGCAGGGGAAAGTGTGAAAAATCCCGGCAATGGGCCAAGAGGATCA
GGAGCTATTAATTCGCGGAGGCAGCAAACACCCATCTGCCGAGCATCTGAACAATGTGAGTAGTACATGT
GCATACATCTTAAGTTCACTTGATCTATAGGAACTGCGATTGCAACATCAAATTGTCTGCGGCGTGAGAA
CTGCGACCCACAAAAATCCCAAACCGCAATTGCACAAACAAATAGTGACACGAAACAGATTATTCTGGTA
GCTGTTCTCGCTATATAAGACAATTTTTGAGATCATATCATGATCAAGACATCTAAAGGCATTCATTTTC
GACTATATTCTTTTTTACAAAAAATATAACAACCAGATATTTTAAGCTGATCCTAGATGCACAAAAAATA
AATAAAAGTATAAACCTACTTCGTAGGATACTTCGGGGTACTTTTTGTTCGGGGTTAGATGAGCATAACG
CTTGTAGTTGATATTTGAGATCCCCTATCATTGCAGGGTGACAGCGGAGCGGCTTCGCAGAGCTGCATTA
ACCAGGGCTTCGGGCAGGCCAAAAACTACGGCACGCTCCGGCCACCCAGTCCGCCGGAGGACTCCGGTTC
AGGGAGCGGCCAACTAGCCGAGAACCTCACCTATGCCTGGCACAATATGGACATCTTTGGGGCGGTCAAT
CAGCCGGGCTCCGGATGGCGGCAGCTGGTCAACCGGACACGCGGACTATTCTGCAACGAGCGACACATAC
CGGCGCCCAGGAAACATTTGCTCAAGAACGGTGAGTTTCTATTCGCAGTCGGCTGATCTGTGTGAAATCT
TAATAAAGGGTCCAATTACCAATTTGAAACTCAGTTTGCGGCGTGGCCTATCCGGGCGAACTTTTGGCCG
TGATGGGCAGTTCCGGTGCCGGAAAGACGACCCTGCTGAATGCCCTTGCCTTTCGATCGCCGCAGGGCAT
CCAAGTATCGCCATCCGGGATGCGACTGCTCAATGGCCAACCTGTGGACGCCAAGGAGATGCAGGCCAGG
TGCGCCTATGTCCAGCAGGATGACCTCTTTATCGGCTCCCTAACGGCCAGGGAACACCTGATTTTCCAAG
CCATGGTGCGGATGCCACGACATCTGACCTATCGGCAGCGAGTGGCCCGCGTGGATCAGGTGATCCAGGA
GCTTTCGCTCAGCAAATGTCAGCACACGATCATCGGTGTGCCCGGCAGGGTGAAAGGTCTGTCCGGCGGA
GAAAGGAAGCGTCTGGCATTCGCCTCCGAGGCTCTAACCGATCCGCCGCTTCTGATCTGCGATGAGCCCA
CCTCCGGACTGGACTCCTTTACCGCCCACAGCGTCGTCCAGGTGCTGAAGAAGCTGTCGCAGAAGGGCAA
GACCGTCATCCTGACCATTCATCAGCCGTCTTCCGAGCTGTTTGAGCTCTTTGACAAGATCCTTCTGATG
GCCGAGGGCAGGGTAGCTTTCTTGGGCACTCCCAGCGAAGCCGTCGACTTCTTTTCCTAGTGAGTTCGAT
GTGTTTATTAAGGGTATCTAGTATTACATAACATCTCAACTCCTATCCAGCGTGGGTGCCCAGTGTCCTA
CCAACTACAATCCGGCGGACTTTTACGTACAGGTGTTGGCCGTTGTGCCCGGACGGGAGATCGAGTCCCG
TGATCGGATCGCCAAGATATGCGACAATTTTGCCATTAGCAAAGTAGCCCGGGATATGGAGCAGTTGTTG
GCCACCAAAAATCTGGAGAAGCCACTGGAGCAGCCGGAGAATGGGTACACCTACAAGGCCACCTGGTTCA
TGCAGTTCCGGGCGGTCCTGTGGCGATCCTGGCTGTCGGTGCTCAAGGAACCACTCCTCGTAAAAGTGCG
ACTTATTCAGACAACGGTGAGTGGTTCCAGTGGAAACAAATGATATAACGCTTACAATTCTTGGAAACAA
ATTCGCTAGATTTTAGATAGAATTGCCTGATTCCACACCCTTCTTAGTTTTTTTCAATGAGATGTATAGT
TTATAGTTTTGCAGAAGATAAATAAATTTCATTTAACTCGCGAATATTAATGAGATGCGAGTAACATTTT
AATTTGCAGATGGTTGCCATCTTGATTGGCCTCATCTTTTTGGGCCAACAACTCACGCAAGTGGGTGTGA
TGAATATCAACGGAGCCATCTTCCTCTTCCTGACCAACATGACCTTTCAAAACGTCTTTGCCACGATAAA
TGTAAGTCATGTTTAGAATACATTTGCATTTCAATAATTTACTAACTTTCTAATGAATCGATTCGATTTA
GGTGTTCACCTCAGAGCTGCCAGTTTTTATGAGGGAGGCCCGAAGTCGACTTTATCGCTGTGACACATAC
TTTCTGGGCAAAACGATTGCCGAATTGCCGCTTTTTCTCACAGTGCCACTGGTCTTCACGGCGATTGCCT
ATCCGATGATCGGACTGCGGGCCGGAGTGCTGCACTTCTTCAACTGCCTGGCGCTGGTCACTCTGGTGGC
CAATGTGTCAACGTCCTTCGGATATCTAATATCCTGCGCCAGCTCCTCGACCTCGATGGCGCTGTCTGTG
GGTCCGCCGGTTATCATACCATTCCTGCTCTTTGGCGGCTTCTTCTTGAACTCGGGCTCGGTGCCAGTAT
ACCTCAAATGGTTGTCGTACCTCTCATGGTTCCGTTACGCCAACGAGGGTCTGCTGATTAACCAATGGGC
GGACGTGGAGCCGGGCGAAATTAGCTGCACATCGTCGAACACCACGTGCCCCAGTTCGGGCAAGGTCATC
CTGGAGACGCTTAACTTCTCCGCCGCCGATCTGCCGCTGGACTACGTGGGTCTGGCCATTCTCATCGTGA
GCTTCCGGGTGCTCGCATATCTGGCTCTAAGACTTCGGGCCCGACGCAAGGAGTAGCCGACATATATCCG
AAATAACTGCTTGTTTTTTTTTTTTACCATTATTACCATCGTGTTTACTGTTTATTGCCCCCTCAAAAAG
CTAATGTAATTATATTTGTGCCAATAAAAACAAGATATGACCTATAGAATACAAGTATTTCCCCTTCGAA
CATCCCCACAAGTAGACTTTGGATTTGTCTTCTAACCAAAAGACTTACACACCTGCATACCTTACATCAA
AAACTCGTTTATCGCTACATAAAACACCGGGATATATTTTTTATATACATACTTTTCAAATCGCGCGCCC
TCTTCATAATTCACCTCCACCACACCACGTTTCGTAGTTGCTCTTTCGCTGTCTCCCACCCGCTCTCCGC
AACACATTCACCTTTTGTTCGACGACCTTGGAGCGACTGTCGTTAGTTCCGCGCGATTCGGTTCGCTCAA
ATGGTTCCGAGTGGTTCATTTCGTCTCAATAGAAATTAGTAATAAATATTTGTATGTACAATTTATTTGC
TCCAATATATTTGTATATATTTCCCTCACAGCTATATTTATTCTAATTTAATATTATGACTTTTTAAGGT
AATTTTTTGTGACCTGTTCGGAGTGATTAGCGTTACAATTTGAACTGAAAGTGACATCCAGTGTTTGTTC
CTTGTGTAGATGCATCTCAAAAAAATGGTGGGCATAATAGTGTTGTTTATATATATCAAAAATAACAACT
ATAATAATAAGAATACATTTAATTTAGAAAATGCTTGGATTTCACTGGAACTAGAATTAATTCGGCTGCT
GCTCTAAACGACGCATTTCGTACTCCAAAGTACGAATTTTTTCCCTCAAGCTCTTATTTTCATTAAACAA
TGAACAGGACCTAACGCACAGTCACGTTATTGTTTACATAAATGATTTTTTTTACTATTCAAACTTACTC
TGTTTGTGTACTCCCACTGGTATAGCCTTCTTTTATCTTTTCTGGTTCAGGCTCTATCACTTTACTAGGT
ACGGCATCTGCGTTGAGTCGCCTCCTTTTAAATGTCTGACCTTTTGCAGGTGCAGCCTTCCACTGCGAAT
CATTAAAGTGGGTATCACAAATTTGGGAGTTTTCACCAAGGCTGCACCCAAGGCTCTGCTCCCACAATTT
TCTCTTAATAGCACACTTCGGCACGTGAATTAATTTTACTCCAGTCACAGCTTTGCAGCAAAATTTGCAA
TATTTCATTTTTTTTTATTCCACGTAAGGGTTAATGTTTTCAAAAAAAAATTCGTCCGCACACAACCTTT
CCTCTCAACAAGCAAACGTGCACTGAATTTAAGTGTATACTTCGGTAAGCTTCGGCTATCGACGGGACCA
CCTTATGTTATTTCATCATGGGCCAGACCCACGTAGTCCAGCGGCAGATCGGCGGCGGAGAAGTTAAGCG
TCTCCAGGATGACCTTGCCCGAACTGGGGCACGTGGTGTTCGACGATGTGCAGCTAATTTCGCCCGGCTC
CACGTCCGCCCATTGGTTAATCAGCAGACCCTCGTTGGCGTAACGGAACCATGAGAGGTACGACAACCAT
TTGAGGTATACTGGCACCGAGCCCGAGTTCAAGAAGAAGGCGTTTTTCCATAGGCTCCGCCCCCCTGACG
AGCATCACAAAAATCGACGCTCAAGTCAGAGGTGGCGAAACCCGACAGGACTATAAAGATACCAGGCGTT
TCCCCCTGGAAGCTCCCTCGTGCGCTCTCCTGTTCCGACCCTGCCGCTTACCGGATACCTGTCCGCCTTT
CTCCCTTCGGGAAGCGTGGCGCTTTCTCATAGCTCACGCTGTAGGTATCTCAGTTCGGTGTAGGTCGTTC
GCTCCAAGCTGGGCTGTGTGCACGAACCCCCCGTTCAGCCCGACCGCTGCGCCTTATCCGGTAACTATCG
TCTTGAGTCCAACCCGGTAAGACACGACTTATCGCCACTGGCAGCAGCCACTGGTAACAGGATTAGCAGA
GCGAGGTATGTAGGCGGTGCTACAGAGTTCTTGAAGTGGTGGCCTAACTACGGCTACACTAGAAGAACAG
TATTTGGTATCTGCGCTCTGCTGAAGCCAGTTACCTTCGGAAAAAGAGTTGGTAGCTCTTGATCCGGCAA
ACAAACCACCGCTGGTAGCGGTGGTTTTTTTGTTTGCAAGCAGCAGATTACGCGCAGAAAAAAAGGATCT
CAAGAAGATCCTTTGATCTTTTCTACGGGGTCTGACGCTCAGTGGAACGAAAACTCACGTTAAGGGATTT
TGGTCATGAGATTATCAAAAAGGATCTTCACCTAGATCCTTTTAAATTAAAAATGAAGTTTTAAATCAAT
CTAAAGTATATATGAGTAAACTTGGTCTGACAGTTACCAATGCTTAATCAGTGAGGCACCTATCTCAGCG
ATCTGTCTATTTCGTTCATCCATAGTTGCCTGACTCCCCGTCGTGTAGATAACTACGATACGGGAGGGCT
TACCATCTGGCCCCAGTGCTGCAATGATACCGCGAGACCCACGCTCACCGGCTCCAGATTTATCAGCAAT
AAACCAGCCAGCCGGAAGGGCCGAGCGCAGAAGTGGTCCTGCAACTTTATCCGCCTCCATCCAGTCTATT
AATTGTTGCCGGGAAGCTAGAGTAAGTAGTTCGCCAGTTAATAGTTTGCGCAACGTTGTTGCCATTGCTA
CAGGCATCGTGGTGTCACGCTCGTCGTTTGGTATGGCTTCATTCAGCTCCGGTTCCCAACGATCAAGGCG
AGTTACATGATCCCCCATGTTGTGCAAAAAAGCGGTTAGCTCCTTCGGTCCTCCGATCGTTGTCAGAAGT
AAGTTGGCCGCAGTGTTATCACTCATGGTTATGGCAGCACTGCATAATTCTCTTACTGTCATGCCATCCG
TAAGATGCTTTTCTGTGACTGGTGAGTACTCAACCAAGTCATTCTGAGAATAGTGTATGCGGCGACCGAG
TTGCTCTTGCCCGGCGTCAATACGGGATAATACCGCGCCACATAGCAGAACTTTAAAAGTGCTCATCATT
GGAAAACGTTCTTCGGGGCGAAAACTCTCAAGGATCTTACCGCTGTTGAGATCCAGTTCGATGTAACCCA
CTCGTGCACCCAACTGATCTTCAGCATCTTTTACTTTCACCAGCGTTTCTGGGTGAGCAAAAACAGGAAG
GCAAAATGCCGCAAAAAAGGGAATAAGGGCGACACGGAAATGTTGAATACTCATACTCTTCCTTTTTCAA
TATTATTGAAGCATTTATCAGGGTTATTGTCTCATGAGCGGATACATATTTGAATGTATTTAGAAAAATA
AACAAATAGGGGTTCCGCGCACATTTCCCCGAAAAGTGCCACCTGACGTCTAAGAAACCATTATTATCAT
GACATTAACCTATAAAAATAGGCGTATCACGAGGCCCTTTCGTCTCGCGCGTTTCGGTGATGACGGTGAA
AACCTCTGACACATGCAGCTCCCGGAGACGGTCACAGCTTGTCTGTAAGCGGATGCCGGGAGCAGACAAG
CCCGTCAGGGCGCGTCAGCGGGTGTTGGCGGGTGTCGGGGCTGGCTTAACTATGCGGCATCAGAGCAGAT
TGTACTGAGAGTGCACCATATGCGGTGTGAAATACCGCACCGAATCGCGCGGAACTAACGACAGTCGCTC
CAAGGTCGTCGAACAAAAGGTGAATGTGTTGCGGAGAGCGGGTGGGAGACAGCGAAAGAGCAACTACGAA
ACGTGGTGTGGTGGAGGTGAATTATGAAGAGGGCGCGCGATTTGAAAAGTATGTATATAAAAAATATATC
CCGGTGTTTTATGTAGCGATAAACGAGTTTTTGATGTAAGGTATGCAGGTGTGTAAGTCTTTTGGTTAGA
AGACAAATCCAAAGTCTACTTGTGGGGATGTTCGAAGGGGAAATACTTGTATTCTATAGGTCATATCTTG
TTTTTATTGGCACAAATATAATTACATTAGCTTTTTGAGGGGGCAATAAACAGTAAACACGATGGTAATA
ATGGTAAAAAAAAAAAACAAGCAGTTATTTCGGATATATGTCGGCTACTCCTTGCGTCGGGCCCGAAGTC
TTAGAGCCAGATATGCGAGCACCCGGAAGCTCACGATGAGAATGGCCAGACCATGATGAAATAACATAAG
GTGGTCCCGTCGGCAAGAGACATCCACTTAACGTATGCTTGCAATAAGTGCGAGTGAAAGGAATAGTATT
CTGAGTGTCGTATTGAGTCTGAGTGAGACAGCGATATGATTGTTGATTAACCCTTAGCATGTCCGTGGGG
TTTGAATTAACTCATAATATTAATTAGACGAAATTATTTTTAAAGTTTTATTTTTAATAATTTGCGAGTA
CGCAAAGCTTGGCTGCATCCAACGCGTTGGGAGCTCTCCGGATCCAAGCTTGCATGCCTGCAGGT
