>Addgene plasmid #35023 | pUAST_mLExA-VP16-NFATc1 (C-del) | depositor partial sequence | sequence record 42552 | NotI-mLexA-VP16_NFATc1(C-del)
GCGGCCGCGGAATGAAAGCGTTAACGGCCAGGCAACAAGAGGTGTTTGATCTCATCCGTGATCACATCAG
CCAGACAGGTATGCCGCCGACGCGTGCGGAAATCGCGCAGCGTTTGGGGTTCCGTTCCCCAAACGCGGCT
GAAGAACATCTGAAGGCGCTGGCACGCAAAGGCGTTATTGAAATTGTTTCCGGCGCATCACGCGGGATTC
GTCTGTTGCAGGAAGAGGAAGAAGGGTTGCCGCTGGTAGGTCGTGTGGCTGCCGGTGAACCACTTCTGGC
GCAACAGCATATTGAAGGTCATTATCAGGTCGATCCTTCCTTATTCAAGCCGAATGCTGATTTCCTGCTG
CGCGTCAGCGGGATGTCGATGAAAGATATCGGCATTATGGATGGTGACTTGCTGGCAGTGCATAAAACTC
AGGATGTACGTAACGGTCAGGTCGTTGTCGCACGTATTGATGACGAGGTTACCGTTAAGGGCCTGGAAAA
ACAGGGCAATAAAGTCGAACTGTTGCCAGAAAATAGCGAGTTTAAACCAATTGTCGTAGATCTTCGTCAG
CAGAGCTTCACCATTGAAGGGCTGGCGGTTGGGGTTATTCGCAACGGCGACTGGCTGGAATTCCCGGGGA
TCCGTCGACCTGCAGGAATTCCCGGGGATCTGGCCCCCCCGACCGATGTCAGCCTGGGGGACGAGCTCCA
CTTAGACGGCGAGGACGTGGCGATGGCGCATGCCGACGCGCTAGACGATTTCGATCTGGACATGTTGGGG
GACGGGGATTCCCCGGGTCCGGGATTTACCCCCCACGACTCCGCCCCCTACGGCGCTCTGGATATGGCCG
ACTTCGAGTTTGAGCAGATGTTTACCGATGCCCTTGGAATTGACGAGTACGGTGGGTCTAGAATGCCAAG
CACCAGCTTTCCAGTCCCTTCCAAGTTTCCACTTGGCCCTGCGGCTGCGGTCTTCGGGAGAGGAGAAACT
TTGGGGCCCGCGCCGCGCGCCGGCGGCACCATGAAGTCAGCGGAGGAAGAACACTATGGCTATGCATCCT
CCAACGTCAGCCCCGCCCTGCCGCTCCCCACGGCGCACTCCACCCTGCCGGCCCCGTGCCACAACCTTCA
GACCTCCACACCGGGCATCATCCCGCCGGCGGATCACCCCTCGGGGTACGGAGCAGCTTTGGACGGTGGG
CCCGCGGGCTACTTCCTCTCCTCCGGCCACACCAGGCCTGATGGGGCCCCTGCCCTGGAGAGTCCTCGCA
TCGAGATAACCTCGTGCTTGGGCCTGTACCACAACAATAACCAGTTTTTCCACGATGTGGAGGTGGAAGA
CGTCCTCCCTAGCTCCAAACGGTCCCCCTCCACGGCCACGCTGAGTCTGCCCAGCCTGGAGGCCTACAGA
GACCCCTCGTGCCTGAGCCCGGCCAGCAGCCTGTCCTCCCGGAGCTGCAACTCAGAGGCCTCCTCCTACG
AGTCCAACTACTCGTACCCGTACGCGTCCCCCCAGACGTCGCCATGGCAGTCTCCCTGCGTGTCTCCCAA
GACCACGGACCCCGAGGAGGGCTTTCCCCGCGGGCTGGGGGCCTGCACACTGCTGGGTTCCCCGCGGCAC
TCCCCCTCCACCTCGCCCCGCGCCAGCGTCACTGAGGAGAGCTGGCTGGGTGCCCGCTCCTCCAGACCCG
CGTCCCCTTGCAACAAGAGGAAGTACAGCCTCAACGGCCGGCAGCCGCCCTACTCACCCCACCACTCGCC
CACGCCGTCCCCGCACGGCTCCCCGCGGGTCAGCGTGACCGACGACTCGTGGTTGGGCAACACCACCCAG
TACACCAGCTCGGCCATCGTGGCCGCCATCAACGCGCTGACCACCGACAGCAGCCTGGACCTGGGAGATG
GCGTCCCTGTCAAGTCCCGCAAGACCACCCTGGAGCAGCCGCCCTCAGTGGCGCTCAAGGTGGAGCCCGT
CGGGGAGGACCTGGGCAGCCCCCCGCCCCCGGCCGACTTCGCGCCCGAAGACTACTCCTCTTTCCAGCAC
ATCAGGAAGGGCGGCTTCTGCGACCAGTACCTGGCGGTGCCGCAGCACCCCTACCAGTGGGCGAAGCCCA
AGCCCCTGTCCCCTACGTCCTACATGAGCCCGACCCTGCCCGCCCTGGACTGGCAGCTGCCGTCCCACTC
AGGCCCGTATGAGCTTCGGATTGAGGTGCAGCCCAAGTCCCACCACCGAGCCCACTACGAGACGGAGGGC
AGCCGGGGGGCCGTGAAGGCGTCGGCCGGAGGACACCCCATCGTGCAGCTGCATGGCTACTTGGAGAATG
AGCCGCTGATGCTGCAGCTTTTCATTGGGACGGCGGACGACCGCCTGCTGCGCCCGCACGCCTTCTACCA
GGTGCACCGCATCACAGGGAAGACCGTGTCCACCACCAGCCACGAGGCCATCCTCTCCAACACCAAAGTC
CTGGAGATCCCACTCCTGCCGGAGAACAGCATGCGAGCCGTCATTGACTGTGCCGGAATCCTGAAACTCA
GAAACTCCGACATTGAACTTCGGAAAGGAGAGACGGACATCGGGAGGAAGAACACACGGGTACGGCTGGT
GTTCCGCGTTCACGTCCCGCAACCCAGCGGACGCACGCTGTCCCTGCAGGTGGCCTCCAACCCCATCGAA
TGCTCCTGA
