>Addgene plasmid #35023 | pUAST_mLExA-VP16-NFATc1 (C-del) | addgene partial sequence | sequence record 43842 | LexA 5'-CGTCAGCAGAGCTTCACCATTG-3'
CCCCCCGACCGATGTCAGCCTGGGGGACGAGCTCCACTTAGACGGCGAGGACGTGGCGATGGCGCATGCC
GACGCGCTAGACGATTTCGATCTGGACATGTTGGGGGACGGGGATTCCCCGGGTCCGGGATTTACCCCCC
ACGACTCCGCCCCCTACGGCGCTCTGGATATGGCCGACTTCGAGTTTGAGCAGATGTTTACCGATGCCCT
TGGAATTGACGAGTACGGTGGGTCTAGAATGCCAAGCACCAGCTTTCCAGTCCCTTCCAAGTTTCCACTT
GGCCCTGCGGCTGCGGTCTTCGGGAGAGGAGAAACTTTGGGGCCCGCGCCGCGCGCCGGCGGCACCATGA
AGTCAGCGGAGGAAGAACACTATGGCTATGCATCCTCCAACGTCAGCCCCGCCCTGCCGCTCCCCACGGC
GCACTCCACCCTGCCGGCCCCGTGCCACAACCTTCAGACCTCCACACCGGGCATCATCCCGCCGGCGGAT
CGCCCCTCGGGGTGCGGAACAGCTTT
