>Addgene plasmid #35023 | pUAST_mLExA-VP16-NFATc1 (C-del) | addgene partial sequence | sequence record 43843 | hNFATc1_F (5' gaatgagccgctgatgct 3')
GGAGACGCCTGCTGCGCCCGCACGCCTTCTACCAGGTGCACCGCATCACAGGGAAGACCGTGTCCACCAC
CAGCCACGAGGCTATCCTCTCCAACACCAAAGTCCTGGAGATCCCACTCCTGCCGGAGAACAGCATGCGA
GCCGTCATTGACTGTGCCGGAATCCTGAAACTCAGAAACTCCGACATTGAACTTCGGAAAGGAGAGACGG
ACATCGGGAGGAAGAACACACGGGTACGGCTGGTGTTCCGCGTTCACGTCCCGCAACCCAGCGGACGCAC
GCTGTCCCTGCAGGTGGCCTCCAACCCCATCGAATGCTCCTGAACTAGAGGATCTTTGTGAAGGAACCTT
ACTTCTGTGGTGTGACATAATTGGACAAACTACCTACAGAGATTTAAAGCTCTAAGGTAAATATAAAATT
TTTAAGTGTATAATGTGTTAAACTACTGATTCTAATTGTTTGTGTATTTTAGATTCCAACCTATGGAACT
GATGAATGGGAGCAGTGGTGGAATGCCTTTAATGAGGAAAACCTGTTTTGCTCAGAAGAAATGCCATCTA
GTGATGATGAGGCTACTGCTGACTCTCAACATTCTACTCCTCCAAAAAAGAAGAGAAAGGTAGAAGACCC
CAAGGACTTTCCTTCAGAATTGCTAAGTTTTTTGAGTCATGCTGTGTTTAGTAATAGAACTCTTGCTTGC
TTTGCTATTTACACCACAAAGGAAAAAGCTGCACTGCTATACAAGAAAATTATGGAAAAATATTTGATGT
ATAGTGCCTTGACTAGAGATCATAATCAGCCATACCACATTTGTAGAGGTTTTACTTGCTT
